Addgene plasmid #147224: pnYC-NpHM-HsNot2_429-527_P
Purpose: Bacterial Expression of HsNot2_429-527
Depositing lab: Elisa Izaurralde. Depositing organization: Max Planck Institute for Developmental Biology. Publication: A direct interaction between DCP1 and XRN1 couples mRNA decapping to 5' exonucleolytic degradation. Braun JE, Truffault V, Boland A, Huntzinger E, Chang CT, Haas G, Weichenrieder O, Coles M, Izaurralde E. Nat Struct Mol Biol. 2012 Dec;19(12):1324-31. doi: 10.1038/nsmb.2413. Epub 2012 Nov 11. PubMed 23142987.
Backbone
  Vector backbone: Unknown
  Vector type: Bacterial Expression
Growth in bacteria
  Bacterial resistance: Chloramphenicol, 25 μg/mL
  Growth temperature: 37°C
  Growth strain: DH5alpha
  Copy number: Low Copy
Gene/Insert
  Gene/Insert name: HsNot2_429-527 (alt name: CNOT2)
  Species: H. sapiens (human)
  Entrez Gene: CNOT2 (a.k.a. CDC36, HSPC131, IDNADFS, NOT2, NOT2H)
  Cloning method: Unknown
Terms and licenses: Academic/Nonprofit Terms; Industry Terms: Not Available to Industry
Depositor comments: aORF extracted from NCBI: NM_014515.5. Plasmids from this collection were made available to the research community and donated after the lab closed. Please note that the sequence provided by the depositing laboratory may be theoretical/predicted or based on Sanger sequencing results. There may be discrepancies between sequencing results obtained by Addgene and the depositor sequence. If an Addgene verified sequence is not available, please contact before placing your order to request that our lab fully sequence the plasmid.
How to cite: pnYC-NpHM-HsNot2_429-527_P was a gift from Elisa Izaurralde (Addgene plasmid # 147224 ; http://n2t.net/addgene:147224 ; RRID:Addgene_147224)
