[The description below was written by a language model from this plasmid's Addgene catalogue record and pLannotate feature annotations shown in this document.]
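Description:
pnYC-NpHM-HsNot2_429-527_P is a 5.8 kb bacterial expression plasmid for producing a fragment of human CNOT2 (NOT2), residues 429–527, in E. coli. The catalogue lists the backbone as unknown, but the annotated features point to a pACYC-like architecture. It has a p15A origin of replication and a chloramphenicol acetyltransferase gene driven by its own cat promoter. Several disrupted fragments of a tetracycline resistance gene and its tet promoter flank the expression cassette, suggesting the cassette was inserted into that gene, so tetracycline resistance is not expected to be functional. Selection is with chloramphenicol, and the plasmid is recorded as low copy. The p15A origin is compatible with ColE1-type plasmids, which makes vectors of this kind suitable for co-expression with a partner on a second plasmid, although the record does not explicitly state that use.

The expression cassette consists of a T7 promoter followed by a lac operator, the phage T7 gene 10 ribosome binding site, and a T7 terminator. Expression therefore depends on T7 RNA polymerase and can be induced with IPTG where lac repressor is supplied; no lacI gene is annotated on the plasmid. The open reading frame begins with a short match to a His-tag-containing composite tag, most likely a hexahistidine stretch. Next comes cytosolic maltose binding protein lacking its signal sequence, and then the CNOT2 fragment, taken from the human reference mRNA. This gives an N-terminally His- and MBP-tagged fusion that aids solubility and affinity purification. Any protease cleavage site between MBP and the insert is not annotated. CNOT2 is a structural component of the CCR4-NOT deadenylase complex, and the construct comes from a collection used for studies of mRNA decay factors. The depositor sequence may be theoretical rather than fully verified.
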