Features (pLannotate 1.2.2; 19 found; start..end, strand, type, name):
    739..834     -  CDS            resD (fragment): REDF_ECOLI - Also known as D. Protein inferred from homology: Swiss-Prot protein existence level 3. Acts as a repressor of transcription and as a site-specific resolvase that cleaves at the RfsF site. From Escherichia coli (strain K12).
    824..881     +  CDS            TcR (fragment): tetracycline efflux protein; tet; confers resistance to tetracycline
    878..971     -  CDS            TcR (fragment): tetracycline efflux protein; tet; confers resistance to tetracycline
   1475..2375    -  CDS            TcR (fragment): tetracycline efflux protein; tet; confers resistance to tetracycline
   2402..2420    +  promoter       T7 promoter: promoter for bacteriophage T7 RNA polymerase
   2421..2445    +  protein_bind   lac operator: The lac repressor binds to the lac operator to inhibit transcription in E. coli. This inhibition can be relieved by adding lactose or isopropyl-β-D-thiogalactopyranoside (IPTG). lac repressor encoded by lacI
   2460..2482    +  RBS            RBS: efficient ribosome binding site from bacteriophage T7 gene 10 (Olins and Rangwala, 1989)
   2501..2517    +  CDS            capTEV™ (fragment): composite tag for in vivo biotinylation, TEV protease cleavage, and 6xHis tagging
   2538..3634    +  CDS            MBP (fragment): maltose binding protein from E. coli; malE (mutated); This version of the gene does not encode a signal sequence, so MBP will remain in the cytosol.
   3680..3976    +  CDS            CNOT2 (fragment): CNOT2_HUMAN - Also known as CDC36, NOT2. Experimental evidence at protein level: Swiss-Prot protein existence level 1. Component of the CCR4-NOT complex which is one of the major cellular mRNA deadenylases and is linked to various cellular processes including bulk mRNA degradation, miRNA-mediated repression, translational repression during translational initiation and general transcription regulation. Additional complex functions may be a consequence of its influence on mRNA expression. Required for the CCR4- NOT complex structural integrity. Can repress transcription and may link the CCR4-NOT
   4017..4066    +  CDS            SET1 (fragment): solubility-enhancement tag derived from T7 phage gene 10B
   4074..4121    +  terminator     T7 terminator: transcription terminator for bacteriophage T7 RNA polymerase
   4144..4248    -  CDS            TcR (fragment): tetracycline efflux protein; tet; confers resistance to tetracycline
   4296..4324    -  promoter       tet promoter: E. coli promoter for tetracycline efflux protein gene
   4436..4981    +  rep_origin     p15A ori: Plasmids containing the medium-copy-number p15A origin of replication can be propagated in E. coli cells that contain a second plasmid with the ColE1 origin.
   5069..5124    +  rep_origin     RSF ori (fragment): Plasmids containing the RSF 1030 origin of replication can be propagated in E. coli cells that contain additional plasmids with compatible origins.
   5243..5386    -  mobile_element IS1 (fragment): prokaryotic transposable element IS1
   5507..5609    +  promoter       cat promoter: promoter of the E. coli cat gene encoding chloramphenicol acetyltransferase
   5610..441     +  CDS            CmR (across the origin): chloramphenicol acetyltransferase; cat; confers resistance to chloramphenicol
>Addgene plasmid #147224 | pnYC-NpHM-HsNot2_429-527_P | depositor full sequence | sequence record 289671 | Full Sequence
GGTATGGCAATGAAAGACGGTGAGCTGGTGATATGGGATAGTGTTCACCCTTGTTACACCGTTTTCCATG
AGCAAACTGAAACGTTTTCATCGCTCTGGAGTGAATACCACGACGATTTCCGGCAGTTTCTACACATATA
TTCGCAAGATGTGGCGTGTTACGGTGAAAACCTGGCCTATTTCCCTAAAGGGTTTATTGAGAATATGTTT
TTCGTCTCAGCCAATCCCTGGGTGAGTTTCACCAGTTTTGATTTAAACGTGGCCAATATGGACAACTTCT
TCGCCCCCGTTTTCACCATGGGCAAATATTATACGCAAGGCGACAAGGTGCTGATGCCGCTGGCGATTCA
GGTTCATCATGCCGTCTGTGATGGCTTCCATGTCGGCAGAATGCTTAATGAATTACAACAGTACTGCGAT
GAGTGGCAGGGCGGGGCGTAATTTTTTTAAGGCAGTTATTGGTGCCCTTAAACGCCTGGTGCTACGCCTG
AATAAGTGATAATAAGCGGATGAATGGCAGAAATTCGAAAGCAAATTCGACCCGGTCGTCGGTTCAGGGC
AGGGTCGTTAAATAGCCGCTTATGTCTATTGCTGGTTTACCGGTTTATTGACTACCGGAAGCAGTGTGAC
CGTGTGCTTCTCAAATGCCTGAGGCCAGTTTGCTCAGGCTCTCCCCGTGGAGGTAATAATTGACGATATG
ATCATTTATTCTGCCTCCCAGAGCCTGATAAAAACGGTTAGCGCTTCGTTAATACAGATGTAGGTGTTCC
ACAGGGTAGCCAGCAGCATCCTGCGATGCAGATCCGGAACATAATGGTGCAGGGCGCTTGTTTCGGCGTG
GGTATGGTGGCAGGCCCCGTGGCCGGGGGACTGTTGGGCGCTGCCGGCACCTGTCCTACGAGTTGCATGA
TAAAGAAGACAGTCATAAGTGCGGCGACGATAGTCATGCCCCGCGCCCACCGGAAGGAGCTACCGGACAG
CGGTGCGGACTGTTGTAACTCAGAATAAGAAATGAGGCCGCTCATGGCGTTGACTCTCAGTCATAGTATC
GTGGTATCACCGGTTGGTTCCACTCTCTGTTGCGGGCAACTTCAGCAGCACGTAGGGGACTTCCGCGTTT
CCAGACTTTACGAAACACGGAAACCGAAGACCATTCATGTTGTTGCTCAGGTCGCAGACGTTTTGCAGCA
GCAGTCGCTTCACGTTCGCTCGCGTATCGGTGATTCATTCTGCTAACCAGTAAGGCAACCCCGCCAGCCT
AGCCGGGTCCTCAACGACAGGAGCACGATCATGCGCACCCGTGGCCAGGACCCAACGCTGCCCGAGATGC
GCCGCGTGCGGCTGCTGGAGATGGCGGACGCGATGGATATGTTCTGCCAAGGGTTGGTTTGCGCATTCAC
AGTTCTCCGCAAGAATTGATTGGCTCCAATTCTTGGAGTGGTGAATCCGTTAGCGAGGTGCCGCCGGCTT
CCATTCAGGTCGAGGTGGCCCGGCTCCATGCACCGCGACGCAACGCGGGGAGGCAGACAAGGTATAGGGC
GGCGCCTACAATCCATGCCAACCCGTTCCATGTGCTCGCCGAGGCGGCATAAATCGCCGTGACGATCAGC
GGTCCAGTGATCGAAGTTAGGCTGGTAAGAGCCGCGAGCGATCCTTGAAGCTGTCCCTGATGGTCGTCAT
CTACCTGCCTGGACAGCATGGCCTGCAACGCGGGCATCCCGATGCCGCCGGAAGCGAGAAGAATCATAAT
GGGGAAGGCCATCCAGCCTCGCGTCGCGAACGCCAGCAAGACGTAGCCCAGCGCGTCGGCCGCCATGCCG
GCGATAATGGCCTGCTTCTCGCCGAAACGTTTGGTGGCGGGACCAGTGACGAAGGCTTGAGCGAGGGCGT
GCAAGATTCCGAATACCGCAAGCGACAGGCCGATCATCGTCGCGCTCCAGCGAAAGCGGTCCTCGCCGAA
AATGACCCAGAGCGCTGCCGGCACCTGTCCTACGAGTTGCATGATAAAGAAGACAGTCATAAGTGCGGCG
ACGATAGTCATGCCCCGCGCCCACCGGAAGGAGCTGACTGGGTTGAAGGCTCTCAAGGGCATCGGTCGAC
GCTCTCCCTTATGCGACTCCTGCATTAGGAAGCAGCCCAGTAGTAGGTTGAGGCCGTTGAGCACCGCCGC
CGCAAGGAATGGTGCATGCAAGGAGATGGCGCCCAACAGTCCCCCGGCCACGGGGCCTGCCACCATACCC
ACGCCGAAACAAGCGCTCATGAGCCCGAAGTGGCGAGCCCGATCTTCCCCATCGGTGATGTCGGCGATAT
AGGCGCCAGCAACCGCACCTGTGGCGCCGGTGATGCCGGCCACGATGCGTCCGGCGTAGAGGATCAGACT
AAGATCTCGATCCCGCGAAATTAATACGACTCACTATAGGGGAATTGTGAGCGGATAACAATTCCCCACT
AGTAATAATTTTGTTTAACTTTAAGAAGGAGATATACCATGAGCGGCAGCCATCATCATCATCATCACAG
CGGCAGCGGCTCCATGGAAACTGAAGAAGGTAAACTGGTAATCTGGATTAACGGCGATAAAGGCTATAAC
GGTCTCGCTGAAGTCGGTAAGAAATTCGAGAAAGATACCGGAATTAAAGTCACCGTTGAGCATCCGGATA
AACTGGAAGAGAAATTCCCACAGGTTGCGGCAACTGGCGATGGCCCTGACATTATCTTCTGGGCACACGA
CCGCTTTGGTGGCTACGCTCAATCTGGCCTGTTGGCTGAAATCACCCCGGACAAAGCGTTCCAGGACAAG
CTGTATCCGTTTACCTGGGATGCCGTACGTTACAACGGCAAGCTGATTGCTTACCCGATCGCTGTTGAAG
CGTTATCGCTGATTTATAACAAAGACCTGCTGCCGAACCCGCCAAAAACCTGGGAAGAGATCCCGGCGCT
GGATAAAGAACTGAAAGCGAAAGGTAAGAGCGCCCTGATGTTCAACCTGCAAGAACCGTACTTCACCTGG
CCGCTGATTGCTGCTGACGGGGGTTATGCGTTCAAGTATGAAAACGGCAAGTACGACATTAAAGACGTGG
GCGTGGATAACGCTGGCGCGAAAGCGGGTCTGACCTTCCTGGTTGACCTGATTAAAAACAAACACATGAA
TGCAGACACCGATTACTCCATCGCAGAAGCTGCCTTTAATAAAGGCGAAACAGCGATGACCATCAACGGC
CCGTGGGCATGGTCCAACATCGACACCAGCAAAGTGAATTATGGTGTAACGGTACTGCCGACCTTCAAGG
GTCAACCATCCAAACCGTTCGTTGGCGTGCTGAGCGCAGGTATTAACGCCGCCAGTCCGAACAAAGAGCT
GGCAAAAGAGTTCCTCGAAAACTATCTGCTGACTGATGAAGGTCTGGAAGCGGTTAATAAAGACAAACCG
CTGGGTGCCGTAGCGCTGAAGTCTTACGAGGAAGAGTTGGCGAAAGATCCACGTATTGCCGCCACGATGG
AAAACGCCCAGAAAGGTGAAATCATGCCGAACATCCCGCAGATGTCCGCTTTCTGGTATGCCGTGCGTAC
TGCGGTGATCAACGCCGCCAGCGGTCGTCAGACTGTCGATGAAGCCCTTAAAGACGCGCAGACTGGTACC
GGCAGCGGCCTGGAAGTTCTGTTCCAGGGGCCCCATATGGATAAGCTGGCTGCAATAAAACTTGGCCGAT
ATGGTGAAGACCTTCTCTTCTATCTCTATTACATGAATGGAGGAGACGTATTACAACTTTTAGCTGCAGT
GGAGCTTTTTAACCGTGATTGGAGATACCACAAAGAAGAACGAGTATGGATTACCAGGGCACCAGGCATG
GAGCCAACAATGAAAACCAATACCTATGAGAGGGGAACATATTACTTCTTTGACTGTCTTAACTGGAGGA
AAGTAGCTAAGGAGTTCCATCTGGAATATGACAAATTAGAAGAACGGCCTCACCTGTAAGGATCCTAATA
GTCTAGAGCTAGCCCTAGGAGATCCGGCTGCTAACAAAGCCCGAAAGGAAGCTGAGTTGGCTGCTGCCAC
CGCTGAGCAATAACTAGCATAACCCCTTGGGGCCTCTAAACGGGTCTTGAGGGGTTTTTTGCTGAAAGGA
GGAACTATATCCGGATATCCCGCAAGAGGCCCGGCAGTACCGGCATAACCAAGCCTATGCCTACAGCATC
CAGGGTGACGGTGCCGAGGATGACGATGAGCGCATTGTTAGATTTCATACACGGTGCCTGACTGCGTTAG
CAATTTAACTGTGATAAACTACCGCATTAAAGCTTATCGATGATAAGCTGTCAAACATGAGAATTACAAC
TTATATCGTATGGGGCTGACTTCAGGTGCTACATTTGAAGAGATAAATTGCACTGAAATCAAGAAATATT
TTATCTGATTAATAAGATGATCTTCTTGAGATCGTTTTGGTCTGCGCGTAATCTCTTGCTCTGAAAACGA
AAAAACCGCCTTGCAGGGCGGTTTTTCGAAGGTTCTCTGAGCTACCAACTCTTTGAACCGAGGTAACTGG
CTTGGAGGAGCGCAGTCACCAAAACTTGTCCTTTCAGTTTAGCCTTAACCGGCGCATGACTTCAAGACTA
ACTCCTCTAAATCAATTACCAGTGGCTGCTGCCAGTGGTGCTTTTGCATGTCTTTCCGGGTTGGACTCAA
GACGATAGTTACCGGATAAGGCGCAGCGGTCGGACTGAACGGGGGGTTCGTGCATACAGTCCAGCTTGGA
GCGAACTGCCTACCCGGAACTGAGTGTCAGGCGTGGAATGAGACAAACGCGGCCATAACAGCGGAATGAC
ACCGGTAAACCGAAAGGCAGGAACAGGAGAGCGCACGAGGGAGCCGCCAGGGGGAAACGCCTGGTATCTT
TATAGTCCTGTCGGGTTTCGCCACCACTGATTTGAGCGTCAGATTTCGTGATGCTTGTCAGGGGGGCGGA
GCCTATGGAAAAACGGCTTTGCCGCGGCCCTCTCACTTCCCTGTTAAGTATCTTCCTGGCATCTTCCAGG
AAATCTCCGCCCCGTTCGTAAGCCATTTCCGCTCGCCGCAGTCGAACGACCGAGCGTAGCGAGTCAGTGA
GCGAGGAAGCGGAATATATCCTGTATCACATATTCTGCTGACGCACCGGTGCAGCCTTTTTTCTCCTGCC
ACATGAAGCACTTCACTGACACCCTCATCAGTGCCAACATAGTAAGCCAGTATACACTCCCCTAGCGCTG
ATGTCCGGCGGTGCTTTTGCCGTTACGCACCACCCCGTCAGTAGCTGAACAGGAGGGACAGCTGATAGAA
ACAGAAGCCACTGGAGCACCTCAAAAACACCATCATACACTAAATCAGTAAGTTGGCAGCATCACCCGAC
GCACTTTGCGCCGAATAAATACCTGTGACGGAAGATCACTTCGCAGAATAAATAAATCCTGGTGTCCCTG
TTGATACCGGGAAGCCCTGGGCCAACTTTTGGCGAAAATGAGACGTTGATCGGCACGTAAGAGGTTCCAA
CTTTCACCATAATGAAATAAGATCACTACCGGGCGTATTTTTTGAGTTATCGAGATTTTCAGGAGCTAAG
GAAGCTAAAATGGAGAAAAAAATCACTGGATATACCACCGTTGATATATCCCAATGGCATCGTAAAGAAC
ATTTTGAGGCATTTCAGTCAGTTGCTCAATGTACCTATAACCAGACCGTTCAGCTGGATATTACGGCCTT
TTTAAAGACCGTAAAGAAAAATAAGCACAAGTTTTATCCGGCCTTTATTCACATTCTTGCCCGCCTGATG
AATGCTCATCCGGAATTC
